LOCUS       Exported 6253 bp ds-DNA circular SYN 13-MAY-2021
DEFINITION  Expresses FLAG-OTUB1 T134R mutant in mammalian cells.
ACCESSION   .
VERSION     .
KEYWORDS    FLAG-OTUB1 T134R-pcDNA3.1
SOURCE      synthetic DNA construct
  ORGANISM  synthetic DNA construct
REFERENCE   1 (bases 1 to 6253)
  AUTHORS   Pasupala N, Morrow ME, Que LT, Malynn BA, Ma A, Wolberger C
  TITLE     OTUB1 non-catalytically stabilizes the E2 ubiquitin-conjugating
            enzyme UBE2E1 by preventing its autoubiquitination.
  JOURNAL   J Biol Chem. 2018 Nov 23;293(47):18285-18295. doi:
            10.1074/jbc.RA118.004677. Epub 2018 Oct 3.
  PUBMED    30282802
REFERENCE   2 (bases 1 to 6253)
  AUTHORS   .
  TITLE     Direct Submission
  JOURNAL   Exported May 13, 2021 from SnapGene Server 1.1.58
            http://www.snapgene.com
FEATURES             Location/Qualifiers
     source          1..6253
                     /organism="synthetic DNA construct"
                     /mol_type="other DNA"
     enhancer        1..380
                     /label=CMV enhancer
                     /note="human cytomegalovirus immediate early enhancer"
     promoter        381..584
                     /label=CMV promoter
                     /note="human cytomegalovirus (CMV) immediate early
                     promoter"
     primer_bind     535..555
                     /label=CMV-F
                     /note="Human CMV immediate early promoter, forward primer"
     primer_bind     629..648
                     /label=T7
                     /note="T7 promoter, forward primer"
     promoter        629..647
                     /label=T7 promoter
                     /note="promoter for bacteriophage T7 RNA polymerase"
     CDS             686..751
                     /codon_start=1
                     /product="three tandem FLAG(R) epitope tags, followed by an
                     enterokinase cleavage site"
                     /label=3xFLAG
                     /translation="DYKDHDGDYKDHDIDYKDDDDK"
     primer_bind     complement(1610..1627)
                     /label=BGH-rev
                     /note="Bovine growth hormone terminator, reverse primer.
                     Also called BGH reverse"
     polyA_signal    1616..1840
                     /label=bGH poly(A) signal
                     /note="bovine growth hormone polyadenylation signal"
     rep_origin      1886..2314
                     /direction=RIGHT
                     /label=f1 ori
                     /note="f1 bacteriophage origin of replication; arrow
                     indicates direction of (+) strand synthesis"
     primer_bind     complement(1973..1992)
                     /label=F1ori-R
                     /note="F1 origin, reverse primer"
     primer_bind     2183..2204
                     /label=F1ori-F
                     /note="F1 origin, forward primer"
     primer_bind     complement(2323..2343)
                     /label=pBABE 3'
                     /note="SV40 enhancer, reverse primer for pBABE vectors"
     promoter        2328..2657
                     /label=SV40 promoter
                     /note="SV40 enhancer and early promoter"
     rep_origin      2508..2643
                     /label=SV40 ori
                     /note="SV40 origin of replication"
     primer_bind     2570..2589
                     /label=SV40pro-F
                     /note="SV40 promoter/origin, forward primer"
     CDS             2724..3518
                     /codon_start=1
                     /gene="aph(3')-II (or nptII)"
                     /product="aminoglycoside phosphotransferase from Tn5"
                     /label=NeoR/KanR
                     /note="confers resistance to neomycin, kanamycin, and G418
                     (Geneticin(R))"
                     /translation="MIEQDGLHAGSPAAWVERLFGYDWAQQTIGCSDAAVFRLSAQGRP
                     VLFVKTDLSGALNELQDEAARLSWLATTGVPCAAVLDVVTEAGRDWLLLGEVPGQDLLS
                     SHLAPAEKVSIMADAMRRLHTLDPATCPFDHQAKHRIERARTRMEAGLVDQDDLDEEHQ
                     GLAPAELFARLKARMPDGEDLVVTHGDACLPNIMVENGRFSGFIDCGRLGVADRYQDIA
                     LATRDIAEELGGEWADRFLVLYGIAAPDSQRIAFYRLLDEFF"
     primer_bind     complement(2778..2797)
                     /label=Neo-R
                     /note="Neomycin resistance gene, reverse primer"
     primer_bind     3388..3407
                     /label=Neo-F
                     /note="Neomycin resistance gene, forward primer"
     polyA_signal    3692..3813
                     /label=SV40 poly(A) signal
                     /note="SV40 polyadenylation signal"
     primer_bind     complement(3729..3748)
                     /label=SV40pA-R
                     /note="SV40 polyA, reverse primer"
     primer_bind     3783..3802
                     /label=EBV-rev
                     /note="SV40 polyA terminator, reverse primer"
     primer_bind     complement(3862..3878)
                     /label=M13 rev
                     /note="common sequencing primer, one of multiple similar
                     variants"
     primer_bind     complement(3862..3878)
                     /label=M13 Reverse
                     /note="In lacZ gene. Also called M13-rev"
     primer_bind     complement(3875..3897)
                     /label=M13/pUC Reverse
                     /note="In lacZ gene"
     protein_bind    3886..3902
                     /label=lac operator
                     /bound_moiety="lac repressor encoded by lacI"
                     /note="The lac repressor binds to the lac operator to
                     inhibit transcription in E. coli. This inhibition can be
                     relieved by adding lactose or
                     isopropyl-beta-D-thiogalactopyranoside (IPTG)."
     promoter        complement(3910..3940)
                     /label=lac promoter
                     /note="promoter for the E. coli lac operon"
     protein_bind    3955..3976
                     /label=CAP binding site
                     /bound_moiety="E. coli catabolite activator protein"
                     /note="CAP binding activates transcription in the presence
                     of cAMP."
     primer_bind     complement(4093..4110)
                     /label=L4440
                     /note="L4440 vector, forward primer"
     rep_origin      complement(4264..4852)
                     /direction=LEFT
                     /label=ori
                     /note="high-copy-number ColE1/pMB1/pBR322/pUC origin of
                     replication"
     primer_bind     complement(4344..4363)
                     /label=pBR322ori-F
                     /note="pBR322 origin, forward primer"
     CDS             complement(5023..5883)
                     /codon_start=1
                     /gene="bla"
                     /product="beta-lactamase"
                     /label=AmpR
                     /note="confers resistance to ampicillin, carbenicillin, and
                     related antibiotics"
                     /translation="MSIQHFRVALIPFFAAFCLPVFAHPETLVKVKDAEDQLGARVGYI
                     ELDLNSGKILESFRPEERFPMMSTFKVLLCGAVLSRIDAGQEQLGRRIHYSQNDLVEYS
                     PVTEKHLTDGMTVRELCSAAITMSDNTAANLLLTTIGGPKELTAFLHNMGDHVTRLDRW
                     EPELNEAIPNDERDTTMPVAMATTLRKLLTGELLTLASRQQLIDWMEADKVAGPLLRSA
                     LPAGWFIADKSGAGERGSRGIIAALGPDGKPSRIVVIYTTGSQATMDERNRQIAEIGAS
                     LIKHW"
     primer_bind     5646..5665
                     /label=Amp-R
                     /note="Ampicillin resistance gene, reverse primer"
     promoter        complement(5884..5988)
                     /gene="bla"
                     /label=AmpR promoter
     primer_bind     complement(6063..6082)
                     /label=pRS-marker
                     /note="pRS vectors, use to sequence yeast selectable
                     marker"
ORIGIN
        1 gacattgatt attgactagt tattaatagt aatcaattac ggggtcatta gttcatagcc
       61 catatatgga gttccgcgtt acataactta cggtaaatgg cccgcctggc tgaccgccca
      121 acgacccccg cccattgacg tcaataatga cgtatgttcc catagtaacg ccaataggga
      181 ctttccattg acgtcaatgg gtggagtatt tacggtaaac tgcccacttg gcagtacatc
      241 aagtgtatca tatgccaagt acgcccccta ttgacgtcaa tgacggtaaa tggcccgcct
      301 ggcattatgc ccagtacatg accttatggg actttcctac ttggcagtac atctacgtat
      361 tagtcatcgc tattaccatg gtgatgcggt tttggcagta catcaatggg cgtggatagc
      421 ggtttgactc acggggattt ccaagtctcc accccattga cgtcaatggg agtttgtttt
      481 ggcaccaaaa tcaacgggac tttccaaaat gtcgtaacaa ctccgcccca ttgacgcaaa
      541 tgggcggtag gcgtgtacgg tgggaggtct atataagcag agctctctgg ctaactagag
      601 aacccactgc ttactggctt atcgaaatta atacgactca ctatagggag acccaagctg
      661 gctagcgttt aaacttaagc ttatggacta caaagaccat gacggtgatt ataaagatca
      721 tgacatcgat tacaaggatg acgatgacaa gaattcaatg gcggcggagg aacctcagca
      781 gcagaagcag gagccgctgg gcagcgactc cgaaggtgtt aactgtctgg cctatgatga
      841 agccatcatg gctcagcagg accgaattca gcaagagatt gctgtgcaga accctctggt
      901 gtcagagcgg ctggagctct cggtcctata caaggagtat gctgaagatg acaacatcta
      961 tcaacagaag atcaaggacc tccacaaaaa gtactcgtac atccgcaaga ccaggcctga
     1021 cggcaactgt ttctatcggg ctttcggatt ctcccacttg gaggcactgc tggatgacag
     1081 caaggagttg cagcggttca aggctgtgtc tgccaagagc aaggaagacc tggtgtccca
     1141 gggcttcact gaattcagaa ttgaggattt ccacaacacg ttcatggacc tgattgagca
     1201 ggtggagaag cagacctctg tcgccgacct gctggcctcc ttcaatgacc agagcacctc
     1261 cgactacctt gtggtctacc tgcggctgct cacctcgggc tacctgcagc gcgagagcaa
     1321 gttcttcgag cacttcatcg agggtggacg gactgtcaag gagttctgcc agcaggaggt
     1381 ggagcccatg tgcaaggaga gcgaccacat ccacatcatt gcgctggccc aggccctcag
     1441 cgtgtccatc caggtggagt acatggaccg cggcgagggc ggcaccacca atccgcacat
     1501 cttccctgag ggctccgagc ccaaggtcta ccttctctac cggcctggac actacgatat
     1561 cctctacaaa tagtcgactc tagagggccc gtttaaaccc gctgatcagc ctcgactgtg
     1621 ccttctagtt gccagccatc tgttgtttgc ccctcccccg tgccttcctt gaccctggaa
     1681 ggtgccactc ccactgtcct ttcctaataa aatgaggaaa ttgcatcgca ttgtctgagt
     1741 aggtgtcatt ctattctggg gggtggggtg gggcaggaca gcaaggggga ggattgggaa
     1801 gacaatagca ggcatgctgg ggatgcggtg ggctctatgg cttctgaggc ggaaagaacc
     1861 agctggggct ctagggggta tccccnnnnn nnnnnnnnnn nnnnnnnnnn nnnnnnnnnn
     1921 nnnnnnnnnn nnnnnnnnnn nnnnnnnnnn nnnnnnnnnn nnnnnnnnnn nnnnnnnnnn
     1981 nnnnnnnnnn nnnnnnnnnn nnnnnnnnnc nnnnnnnnnn nnnnnnnnnn nnnnnnnnnn
     2041 nnnnnnnnnn nnnnnnnnnn nnnnnnnnnn nnnnnnnnnn nnnnnnnnnn nnnnnnnnnn
     2101 nannnnnnnn nnnnnnnnnn nnnnnnnnnn nnnnnnnnnn nnnnnnnnnn ncctttgacg
     2161 ttggagtcca cgttctttaa tagtggactc ttgttccaaa ctggaacaac actcaaccct
     2221 atctcggtct attcttttga tttataaggg attttgccga tttcggccta ttggttaaaa
     2281 aatgagctga tttaacaaaa atttaacgcg aattaattct gtggaatgtg tgtcagttag
     2341 ggtgtggaaa gtccccaggc tccccagcag gcagaagtat gcaaagcatg catctcaatt
     2401 agtcagcaac caggtgtgga aagtccccag gctccccagc aggcagaagt atgcaaagca
     2461 tgcatctcaa ttagtcagca accatagtcc cgcccctaac tccgcccatc ccgcccctaa
     2521 ctccgcccag ttccgcccat tctccgcccc atggctgact aatttttttt atttatgcag
     2581 aggccgaggc cgcctctgcc tctgagctat tccagaagta gtgaggaggc ttttttggag
     2641 gcctaggctt ttgcaaaaag ctcccgggag cttgtatatc cattttcgga tctgatcaag
     2701 agacaggatg aggatcgttt cgcatgattg aacaagatgg attgcacgca ggttctccgg
     2761 ccgcttgggt ggagaggcta ttcggctatg actgggcaca acagacaatc ggctgctctg
     2821 atgccgccgt gttccggctg tcagcgcagg ggcgcccggt tctttttgtc aagaccgacc
     2881 tgtccggtgc cctgaatgaa ctgcaggacg aggcagcgcg gctatcgtgg ctggccacga
     2941 cgggcgttcc ttgcgcagct gtgctcgacg ttgtcactga agcgggaagg gactggctgc
     3001 tattgggcga agtgccgggg caggatctcc tgtcatctca ccttgctcct gccgagaaag
     3061 tatccatcat ggctgatgca atgcggcggc tgcatacgct tgatccggct acctgcccat
     3121 tcgaccacca agcgaaacat cgcatcgagc gagcacgtac tcggatggaa gccggtcttg
     3181 tcgatcagga tgatctggac gaagagcatc aggggctcgc gccagccgaa ctgttcgcca
     3241 ggctcaaggc gcgcatgccc gacggcgagg atctcgtcgt gacccatggc gatgcctgct
     3301 tgccgaatat catggtggaa aatggccgct tttctggatt catcgactgt ggccggctgg
     3361 gtgtggcgga ccgctatcag gacatagcgt tggctacccg tgatattgct gaagagcttg
     3421 gcggcgaatg ggctgaccgc ttcctcgtgc tttacggtat cgccgctccc gattcgcagc
     3481 gcatcgcctt ctatcgcctt cttgacgagt tcttctgagc gggactctgg ggttcgaaat
     3541 gaccgaccaa gcgacgccca acctgccatc acgagatttc gattccaccg ccgccttcta
     3601 tgaaaggttg ggcttcggaa tcgttttccg ggacgccggc tggatgatcc tccagcgcgg
     3661 ggatctcatg ctggagttct tcgcccaccc caacttgttt attgcagctt ataatggtta
     3721 caaataaagc aatagcatca caaatttcac aaataaagca tttttttcac tgcattctag
     3781 ttgtggtttg tccaaactca tcaatgtatc ttatcatgtc tgtataccgt cgacctctag
     3841 ctagagcttg gcgtaatcat ggtcatagct gtttcctgtg tgaaattgtt atccgctcac
     3901 aattccacac aacatacgag ccggaagcat aaagtgtaaa gcctggggtg cctaatgagt
     3961 gagctaactc acattaattg cgttgcgctc actgcccgct ttccagtcgg gaaacctgtc
     4021 gtgccagctg cattaatgaa tcggccaacg cgcggggaga ggcggtttgc gtattgggcg
     4081 ctcttccgct tcctcgctca ctgactcgct gcgctcggtc gttcggctgc ggcgagcggt
     4141 atcagctcac tcaaaggcgg taatacggtt atccacagaa tcaggggata acgcaggaaa
     4201 gaacatgtga gcaaaaggcc agcaaaaggc caggaaccgt aaaaaggccg cgttgctggc
     4261 gtttttccat aggctccgcc cccctgacga gcatcacaaa aatcgacgct caagtcagag
     4321 gtggcgaaac ccgacaggac tataaagata ccaggcgttt ccccctggaa gctccctcgt
     4381 gcgctctcct gttccgaccc tgccgcttac cggatacctg tccgcctttc tcccttcggg
     4441 aagcgtggcg ctttctcata gctcacgctg taggtatctc agttcggtgt aggtcgttcg
     4501 ctccaagctg ggctgtgtgc acgaaccccc cgttcagccc gaccgctgcg ccttatccgg
     4561 taactatcgt cttgagtcca acccggtaag acacgactta tcgccactgg cagcagccac
     4621 tggtaacagg attagcagag cgaggtatgt aggcggtgct acagagttct tgaagtggtg
     4681 gcctaactac ggctacacta gaagaacagt atttggtatc tgcgctctgc tgaagccagt
     4741 taccttcgga aaaagagttg gtagctcttg atccggcaaa caaaccaccg ctggtagcgg
     4801 tggttttttt gtttgcaagc agcagattac gcgcagaaaa aaaggatctc aagaagatcc
     4861 tttgatcttt tctacggggt ctgacgctca gtggaacgaa aactcacgtt aagggatttt
     4921 ggtcatgaga ttatcaaaaa ggatcttcac ctagatcctt ttaaattaaa aatgaagttt
     4981 taaatcaatc taaagtatat atgagtaaac ttggtctgac agttaccaat gcttaatcag
     5041 tgaggcacct atctcagcga tctgtctatt tcgttcatcc atagttgcct gactccccgt
     5101 cgtgtagata actacgatac gggagggctt accatctggc cccagtgctg caatgatacc
     5161 gcgagaccca cgctcaccgg ctccagattt atcagcaata aaccagccag ccggaagggc
     5221 cgagcgcaga agtggtcctg caactttatc cgcctccatc cagtctatta attgttgccg
     5281 ggaagctaga gtaagtagtt cgccagttaa tagtttgcgc aacgttgttg ccattgctac
     5341 aggcatcgtg gtgtcacgct cgtcgtttgg tatggcttca ttcagctccg gttcccaacg
     5401 atcaaggcga gttacatgat cccccatgtt gtgcaaaaaa gcggttagct ccttcggtcc
     5461 tccgatcgtt gtcagaagta agttggccgc agtgttatca ctcatggtta tggcagcact
     5521 gcataattct cttactgtca tgccatccgt aagatgcttt tctgtgactg gtgagtactc
     5581 aaccaagtca ttctgagaat agtgtatgcg gcgaccgagt tgctcttgcc cggcgtcaat
     5641 acgggataat accgcgccac atagcagaac tttaaaagtg ctcatcattg gaaaacgttc
     5701 ttcggggcga aaactctcaa ggatcttacc gctgttgaga tccagttcga tgtaacccac
     5761 tcgtgcaccc aactgatctt cagcatcttt tactttcacc agcgtttctg ggtgagcaaa
     5821 aacaggaagg caaaatgccg caaaaaaggg aataagggcg acacggaaat gttgaatact
     5881 catactcttc ctttttcaat attattgaag catttatcag ggttattgtc tcatgagcgg
     5941 atacatattt gaatgtattt agaaaaataa acaaataggg gttccgcgca catttccccg
     6001 aaaagtgcca cctgacgtcg acggatcggg agatctcccg atcccctatg gtgcactctc
     6061 agtacaatct gctctgatgc cgcatagtta agccagtatc tgctccctgc ttgtgtgttg
     6121 gaggtcgctg agtagtgcgc gagcaaaatt taagctacaa caaggcaagg cttgaccgac
     6181 aattgcatga agaatctgct tagggttagg cgttttgcgc tgcttcgcga tgtacgggcc
     6241 agatatacgc gtt
//
